Addgene plasmid #127537: Sox2-t2A-GFP
Purpose: Expresses human SOX2 and eGFP via t2A linker.
Depositing lab: Jennifer Mitchell. Depositing organization: University of Toronto. Publication: KLF4 protein stability regulated by interaction with pluripotency transcription factors overrides transcriptional control. Dhaliwal NK, Abatti LE, Mitchell JA. Genes Dev. 2019 Jun 20. pii: gad.324319.119. doi: 10.1101/gad.324319.119. PubMed 31221664.
Backbone
  Vector backbone: pcDNA3.3-TOPO
  Backbone manufacturer: Invitrogen
  Backbone size w/o insert (bp): 6150
  Total vector size (bp): 7104
  Modifications to backbone: Inserted T2a-eGFP at 3' terminal of MCS.
  Vector type: Mammalian Expression
  Selectable markers: Neomycin (select with G418)
Growth in bacteria
  Bacterial resistance: Ampicillin, 100 μg/mL
  Growth temperature: 37°C
  Growth strain: DH5alpha
  Copy number: High Copy
Gene/Insert
  Gene/Insert name: SOX2 (alt names: ANOP3; MCOPS3)
  Species: H. sapiens (human)
  Insert size (bp): 954
  GenBank ID: NM_003106
  Entrez Gene: SOX2 (a.k.a. ANOP3, MCOPS3)
  Promoter: CMV
  Cloning method: Gibson Cloning
  Sequencing primers: 5′ CGCAAATGGGCGGTAGGCGTG; 3′ cgtcgccgtccagctcgaccag
Resource information
  A portion of this plasmid was derived from a plasmid made by: SOX2 was subcloned from Harvard Institute of Proteomics (HsCD00079917)
Terms and licenses: Academic/Nonprofit Terms; Industry Terms: Not Available to Industry
How to cite: Sox2-t2A-GFP was a gift from Jennifer Mitchell (Addgene plasmid # 127537 ; http://n2t.net/addgene:127537 ; RRID:Addgene_127537)
