[The description below was written by a language model from this plasmid's Addgene catalogue record and pLannotate feature annotations shown in this document.]
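Description:
Sox2-t2A-GFP is a mammalian expression plasmid built on the Invitrogen pcDNA3.3-TOPO backbone, modified by the depositors to carry a T2A-eGFP module at the 3' end of the cloning site. It is about 7.1 kb in size (7,104 bp catalogued; 7,113 nt in the sequenced record). In E. coli it is maintained as a high-copy plasmid through a ColE1/pUC-type origin and selected with ampicillin via the β-lactamase gene. An f1 origin and remnants of lac regulatory sequence are also annotated in the backbone. For stable selection in mammalian cells, an SV40 enhancer/early promoter drives a neomycin phosphotransferase gene terminated by an SV40 poly(A) signal, conferring G418 resistance.

The payload is the human SOX2 coding sequence (about 950 bp, inserted by Gibson cloning after subcloning from an existing clone collection). It sits downstream of the human cytomegalovirus immediate-early enhancer and promoter. EGFP follows on the same strand after a short gap, which corresponds to the T2A linker named in the catalogue entry, although the feature table does not annotate T2A itself. An HSV thymidine kinase poly(A) signal terminates the transcript. Because a T2A peptide causes ribosomal skipping during translation, a single CMV-driven mRNA yields SOX2 and EGFP as separate polypeptides, so green fluorescence reports which cells are expressing the transcription factor without fusing it to the whole fluorescent protein.

The stated purpose is co-expression of human SOX2 and eGFP. The associated publication concerns regulation of KLF4 protein stability through interactions with pluripotency transcription factors, consistent with use for SOX2 overexpression in transfected cells that can be identified or sorted by fluorescence.
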