Features (pLannotate 1.2.2; 19 found; start..end, strand, type, name):
     74..453     +  enhancer       CMV enhancer: human cytomegalovirus immediate early enhancer
    454..657     +  promoter       CMV promoter: human cytomegalovirus (CMV) immediate early promoter
    753..1703    +  CDS            SOX2: SOX2_HUMAN - Experimental evidence at protein level: Swiss-Prot protein existence level 1. Transcription factor that forms a trimeric complex with OCT4 on DNA and controls the expression of a number of genes involved in embryonic development such as YES1, FGF4, UTF1 and ZFP206 (By similarity). Binds to the proximal enhancer region of NANOG (By similarity). Critical for early embryogenesis and for embryonic stem cell pluripotency (PubMed:18035408). Downstream SRRT target that mediates the promotion of neural stem cell self-renewal (By similarity). Keeps neural cells undifferentiated by countera
   1773..2486    +  CDS            EGFP: EGFP is a basic (constitutively fluorescent) green fluorescent protein published in 1996, derived from Aequorea victoria. It is reported to be a rapidly-maturing weak dimer with moderate acid sensitivity.
   2567..2615    +  polyA_signal   HSV TK poly(A) signal: herpes simplex virus thymidine kinase polyadenylation signal (Cole and Stacy, 1985)
   2706..2722    -  polyA_signal   bGH poly(A) signal (fragment): bovine growth hormone polyadenylation signal
   2817..3245    +  rep_origin     f1 ori (sequence partly withheld): f1 bacteriophage origin of replication; arrow indicates direction of (+) strand synthesis
   3259..3588    +  promoter       SV40 promoter: SV40 enhancer and early promoter
   3655..4446    +  CDS            neo: KKA2_KLEPN - Also known as kan, nptII. Experimental evidence at protein level: Swiss-Prot protein existence level 1. Resistance to kanamycin, neomycin, paromomycin, ribostamycin, butirosin and gentamicin B. From Klebsiella pneumoniae.
   4472..4630    +  CDS            ble (fragment): BLE_KLEPN - Experimental evidence at protein level: Swiss-Prot protein existence level 1. Binding protein with a strong affinity to the bleomycin family of antibiotics. Binds to CL990; an antimitotic-antibiotic compound. From Klebsiella pneumoniae.
   4625..4746    +  polyA_signal   SV40 poly(A) signal: SV40 polyadenylation signal
   4819..4835    -  protein_bind   lac operator: The lac repressor binds to the lac operator to inhibit transcription in E. coli. This inhibition can be relieved by adding lactose or isopropyl-β-D-thiogalactopyranoside (IPTG). lac repressor encoded by lacI
   4843..4873    -  promoter       lac promoter: promoter for the E. coli lac operon
   4888..4909    -  protein_bind   CAP binding site: CAP binding activates transcription in the presence of cAMP. E. coli catabolite activator protein
   4922..5014    -  CDS            lacI (fragment): lac repressor; lacI; The lac repressor binds to the lac operator to inhibit transcription in E. coli. This inhibition can be relieved by adding lactose or isopropyl-β-D-thiogalactopyranoside (IPTG).
   5197..5785    -  rep_origin     ori: high-copy-number ColE1/pMB1/pBR322/pUC origin of replication
   5956..6816    -  CDS            AmpR: β-lactamase; bla; confers resistance to ampicillin, carbenicillin, and related antibiotics
   6817..6921    -  promoter       AmpR promoter: bla
   6980..7032    -  misc_feature   bom (fragment): basis of mobility region from pBR322
>Addgene plasmid #127537 | Sox2-t2A-GFP | addgene full sequence | sequence record 248093 | Addgene NGS Result
AATTGCATGAAGAATCTGCTTAGGGTTAGGCGTTTTGCGCTGCTTCGCGATGTACGGGCCAGATATACGC
GTTGACATTGATTATTGACTAGTTATTAATAGTAATCAATTACGGGGTCATTAGTTCATAGCCCATATAT
GGAGTTCCGCGTTACATAACTTACGGTAAATGGCCCGCCTGGCTGACCGCCCAACGACCCCCGCCCATTG
ACGTCAATAATGACGTATGTTCCCATAGTAACGCCAATAGGGACTTTCCATTGACGTCAATGGGTGGAGT
ATTTACGGTAAACTGCCCACTTGGCAGTACATCAAGTGTATCATATGCCAAGTACGCCCCCTATTGACGT
CAATGACGGTAAATGGCCCGCCTGGCATTATGCCCAGTACATGACCTTATGGGACTTTCCTACTTGGCAG
TACATCTACGTATTAGTCATCGCTATTACCATGGTGATGCGGTTTTGGCAGTACATCAATGGGCGTGGAT
AGCGGTTTGACTCACGGGGATTTCCAAGTCTCCACCCCATTGACGTCAATGGGAGTTTGTTTTGGCACCA
AAATCAACGGGACTTTCCAAAATGTCGTAACAACTCCGCCCCATTGACGCAAATGGGCGGTAGGCGTGTA
CGGTGGGAGGTCTATATAAGCAGAGCTCGTTTAGTGAACCGTCAGATCGCCTGGAGACGCCATCCACGCT
GTTTTGACCTCCATAGAAGACACCGGGACCGATCCAGCCTCCGGACTCTAGAATGTACAACATGATGGAG
ACGGAGCTGAAGCCGCCGGGCCCGCAGCAAACTTCGGGGGGCGGCGGCGGCAACTCCACCGCGGCGGCGG
CCGGCGGCAACCAGAAAAACAGCCCGGACCGCGTCAAGCGGCCCATGAATGCCTTCATGGTGTGGTCCCG
CGGGCAGCGGCGCAAGATGGCCCAGGAGAACCCCAAGATGCACAACTCGGAGATCAGCAAGCGCCTGGGC
GCCGAGTGGAAACTTTTGTCGGAGACGGAGAAGCGGCCGTTCATCGACGAGGCTAAGCGGCTGCGAGCGC
TGCACATGAAGGAGCACCCGGATTATAAATACCGGCCCCGGCGGAAAACCAAGACGCTCATGAAGAAGGA
TAAGTACACGCTGCCCGGCGGGCTGCTGGCCCCCGGCGGCAATAGCATGGCGAGCGGGGTCGGGGTGGGC
GCCGGCCTGGGCGCGGGCGTGAACCAGCGCATGGACAGTTACGCGCACATGAACGGCTGGAGCAACGGCA
GCTACAGCATGATGCAGGACCAGCTGGGCTACCCGCAGCACCCGGGCCTCAATGCGCACGGCGCAGCGCA
GATGCAGCCCATGCACCGCTACGACGTGAGCGCCCTGCAGTACAACTCCATGACCAGCTCGCAGACCTAC
ATGAACGGCTCGCCCACCTACAGCATGTCCTACTCGCAGCAGGGCACCCCTGGCATGGCTCTTGGCTCCA
TGGGTTCGGTGGTCAAGTCCGAGGCCAGCTCCAGCCCCCCTGTGGTTACCTCTTCCTCCCACTCCAGGGC
GCCCTGCCAGGCCGGGGACCTCCGGGACATGATCAGCATGTATCTCCCCGGCGCCGAGGTGCCGGAACCC
GCCGCCCCCAGCAGACTTCACATGTCCCAGCACTACCAGAGCGGCCCGGTGCCCGGCACGGCCATTAACG
GCACACTGCCCCTCTCACACATGTTGGCTAGCGAGGGCAGAGGAAGTCTTCTAACATGCGGTGACGTGGA
GGAGAATCCCGGCCCTGGTACCGTGAGCAAGGGCGAGGAGCTGTTCACCGGGGTGGTGCCCATCCTGGTC
GAGCTGGACGGCGACGTAAACGGCCACAAGTTCAGCGTGTCCGGCGAGGGCGAGGGCGATGCCACCTACG
GCAAGCTGACCCTGAAGTTCATCTGCACCACCGGCAAGCTGCCCGTGCCCTGGCCCACCCTCGTGACCAC
CCTGACCTACGGCGTGCAGTGCTTCAGCCGCTACCCCGACCACATGAAGCAGCACGACTTCTTCAAGTCC
GCCATGCCCGAAGGCTACGTCCAGGAGCGCACCATCTTCTTCAAGGACGACGGCAACTACAAGACCCGCG
CCGAGGTGAAGTTCGAGGGCGACACCCTGGTGAACCGCATCGAGCTGAAGGGCATCGACTTCAAGGAGGA
CGGCAACATCCTGGGGCACAAGCTGGAGTACAACTACAACAGCCACAACGTCTATATCATGGCCGACAAG
CAGAAGAACGGCATCAAGGTGAACTTCAAGATCCGCCACAACATCGAGGACGGCAGCGTGCAGCTCGCCG
ACCACTACCAGCAGAACACCCCCATCGGCGACGGCCCCGTGCTGCTGCCCGACAACCACTACCTGAGCAC
CCAGTCCGCCCTGAGCAAAGACCCCAACGAGAAGCGCGATCACATGGTCCTGCTGGAGTTCGTGACCGCC
GCCGGGATCACTCTCGGCATGGACGAGCTGTACAAGACCGGTTAGTAATGAGTTTAAACGGGGGAGGCTA
ACTGAAACACGGAAGGAGACAATACCGGAAGGAACCCGCGCTATGACGGCAATAAAAAGACAGAATAAAA
CGCACGGGTGTTGGGTCGTTTGTTCATAAACGCGGGGTTCGGTCCCAGGGCTGGCACTCTGTCGATACCC
CACCGAGACCCCATTGGGGCCAATACGCCCGCGTTTCTTCCTTTTCCCCACCCCACCCCCCAAGTTCGGG
TGAAGGCCCAGGGCTCGCAGCCAACGTCGGGGCGGCAGGCCCTGCCATAGCAGATCTGCGCAGCTGGGGC
TCTAGGGGGTATCCCC
[124 nt withheld, positions 2817-2940]
C
[91 nt withheld, positions 2942-3032]
A
[49 nt withheld, positions 3034-3082]
CCTTTGACGTTGGAGTCCACGTTCTTT
[37 nt withheld, positions 3110-3146]
ACCCTATCTCGGTCTATTCTTTTGATTTATAAGGGATTTTGCCGATTTCGGCCTATTGGTTAAAAAATGA
GCTGATTTAACAAAAATTTAACGCGAATTAATTCTGTGGAATGTGTGTCAGTTAGGGTGTGGAAAGTCCC
CAGGCTCCCCAGCAGGCAGAAGTATGCAAAGCATGCATCTCAATTAGTCAGCAACCAGGTGTGGAAAGTC
CCCAGGCTCCCCAGCAGGCAGAAGTATGCAAAGCATGCATCTCAATTAGTCAGCAACCATAGTCCCGCCC
CTAACTCCGCCCATCCCGCCCCTAACTCCGCCCAGTTCCGCCCATTCTCCGCCCCATGGCTGACTAATTT
TTTTTATTTATGCAGAGGCCGAGGCCGCCTCTGCCTCTGAGCTATTCCAGAAGTAGTGAGGAGGCTTTTT
TGGAGGCCTAGGCTTTTGCAAAAAGCTCCCGGGAGCTTGTATATCCATTTTCGGATCTGATCAAGAGACA
GGATGAGGATCGTTTCGCATGATTGAACAAGATGGATTGCACGCAGGTTCTCCGGCCGCTTGGGTGGAGA
GGCTATTCGGCTATGACTGGGCACAACAGACAATCGGCTGCTCTGATGCCGCCGTGTTCCGGCTGTCAGC
GCAGGGGCGCCCGGTTCTTTTTGTCAAGACCGACCTGTCCGGTGCCCTGAATGAACTGCAGGACGAGGCA
GCGCGGCTATCGTGGCTGGCCACGACGGGCGTTCCTTGCGCAGCTGTGCTCGACGTTGTCACTGAAGCGG
GAAGGGACTGGCTGCTATTGGGCGAAGTGCCGGGGCAGGATCTCCTGTCATCTCACCTTGCTCCTGCCGA
GAAAGTATCCATCATGGCTGATGCAATGCGGCGGCTGCATACGCTTGATCCGGCTACCTGCCCATTCGAC
CACCAAGCGAAACATCGCATCGAGCGAGCACGTACTCGGATGGAAGCCGGTCTTGTCGATCAGGATGATC
TGGACGAAGAGCATCAGGGGCTCGCGCCAGCCGAACTGTTCGCCAGGCTCAAGGCGCGCATGCCCGACGG
CGAGGATCTCGTCGTGACCCATGGCGATGCCTGCTTGCCGAATATCATGGTGGAAAATGGCCGCTTTTCT
GGATTCATCGACTGTGGCCGGCTGGGTGTGGCGGACCGCTATCAGGACATAGCGTTGGCTACCCGTGATA
TTGCTGAAGAGCTTGGCGGCGAATGGGCTGACCGCTTCCTCGTGCTTTACGGTATCGCCGCTCCCGATTC
GCAGCGCATCGCCTTCTATCGCCTTCTTGACGAGTTCTTCTGAGCGGGACTCTGGGGTTCGCGAAATGAC
CGACCAAGCGACGCCCAACCTGCCATCACGAGATTTCGATTCCACCGCCGCCTTCTATGAAAGGTTGGGC
TTCGGAATCGTTTTCCGGGACGCCGGCTGGATGATCCTCCAGCGCGGGGATCTCATGCTGGAGTTCTTCG
CCCACCCCAACTTGTTTATTGCAGCTTATAATGGTTACAAATAAAGCAATAGCATCACAAATTTCACAAA
TAAAGCATTTTTTTCACTGCATTCTAGTTGTGGTTTGTCCAAACTCATCAATGTATCTTATCATGTCTGT
ATACCGTCGACCTCTAGCTAGAGCTTGGCGTAATCATGGTCATAGCTGTTTCCTGTGTGAAATTGTTATC
CGCTCACAATTCCACACAACATACGAGCCGGAAGCATAAAGTGTAAAGCCTGGGGTGCCTAATGAGTGAG
CTAACTCACATTAATTGCGTTGCGCTCACTGCCCGCTTTCCAGTCGGGAAACCTGTCGTGCCAGCTGCAT
TAATGAATCGGCCAACGCGCGGGGAGAGGCGGTTTGCGTATTGGGCGCTCTTCCGCTTCCTCGCTCACTG
ACTCGCTGCGCTCGGTCGTTCGGCTGCGGCGAGCGGTATCAGCTCACTCAAAGGCGGTAATACGGTTATC
CACAGAATCAGGGGATAACGCAGGAAAGAACATGTGAGCAAAAGGCCAGCAAAAGGCCAGGAACCGTAAA
AAGGCCGCGTTGCTGGCGTTTTTCCATAGGCTCCGCCCCCCTGACGAGCATCACAAAAATCGACGCTCAA
GTCAGAGGTGGCGAAACCCGACAGGACTATAAAGATACCAGGCGTTTCCCCCTGGAAGCTCCCTCGTGCG
CTCTCCTGTTCCGACCCTGCCGCTTACCGGATACCTGTCCGCCTTTCTCCCTTCGGGAAGCGTGGCGCTT
TCTCATAGCTCACGCTGTAGGTATCTCAGTTCGGTGTAGGTCGTTCGCTCCAAGCTGGGCTGTGTGCACG
AACCCCCCGTTCAGCCCGACCGCTGCGCCTTATCCGGTAACTATCGTCTTGAGTCCAACCCGGTAAGACA
CGACTTATCGCCACTGGCAGCAGCCACTGGTAACAGGATTAGCAGAGCGAGGTATGTAGGCGGTGCTACA
GAGTTCTTGAAGTGGTGGCCTAACTACGGCTACACTAGAAGAACAGTATTTGGTATCTGCGCTCTGCTGA
AGCCAGTTACCTTCGGAAAAAGAGTTGGTAGCTCTTGATCCGGCAAACAAACCACCGCTGGTAGCGGTGG
TTTTTTTGTTTGCAAGCAGCAGATTACGCGCAGAAAAAAAGGATCTCAAGAAGATCCTTTGATCTTTTCT
ACGGGGTCTGACGCTCAGTGGAACGAAAACTCACGTTAAGGGATTTTGGTCATGAGATTATCAAAAAGGA
TCTTCACCTAGATCCTTTTAAATTAAAAATGAAGTTTTAAATCAATCTAAAGTATATATGAGTAAACTTG
GTCTGACAGTTACCAATGCTTAATCAGTGAGGCACCTATCTCAGCGATCTGTCTATTTCGTTCATCCATA
GTTGCCTGACTCCCCGTCGTGTAGATAACTACGATACGGGAGGGCTTACCATCTGGCCCCAGTGCTGCAA
TGATACCGCGAGACCCACGCTCACCGGCTCCAGATTTATCAGCAATAAACCAGCCAGCCGGAAGGGCCGA
GCGCAGAAGTGGTCCTGCAACTTTATCCGCCTCCATCCAGTCTATTAATTGTTGCCGGGAAGCTAGAGTA
AGTAGTTCGCCAGTTAATAGTTTGCGCAACGTTGTTGCCATTGCTACAGGCATCGTGGTGTCACGCTCGT
CGTTTGGTATGGCTTCATTCAGCTCCGGTTCCCAACGATCAAGGCGAGTTACATGATCCCCCATGTTGTG
CAAAAAAGCGGTTAGCTCCTTCGGTCCTCCGATCGTTGTCAGAAGTAAGTTGGCCGCAGTGTTATCACTC
ATGGTTATGGCAGCACTGCATAATTCTCTTACTGTCATGCCATCCGTAAGATGCTTTTCTGTGACTGGTG
AGTACTCAACCAAGTCATTCTGAGAATAGTGTATGCGGCGACCGAGTTGCTCTTGCCCGGCGTCAATACG
GGATAATACCGCGCCACATAGCAGAACTTTAAAAGTGCTCATCATTGGAAAACGTTCTTCGGGGCGAAAA
CTCTCAAGGATCTTACCGCTGTTGAGATCCAGTTCGATGTAACCCACTCGTGCACCCAACTGATCTTCAG
CATCTTTTACTTTCACCAGCGTTTCTGGGTGAGCAAAAACAGGAAGGCAAAATGCCGCAAAAAAGGGAAT
AAGGGCGACACGGAAATGTTGAATACTCATACTCTTCCTTTTTCAATATTATTGAAGCATTTATCAGGGT
TATTGTCTCATGAGCGGATACATATTTGAATGTATTTAGAAAAATAAACAAATAGGGGTTCCGCGCACAT
TTCCCCGAAAAGTGCCACCTGACGTCGACGGATCGGGAGATCTCCCGATCCCCTATGGTGCACTCTCAGT
ACAATCTGCTCTGATGCCGCATAGTTAAGCCAGTATCTGCTCCCTGCTTGTGTGTTGGAGGTCGCTGAGT
AGTGCGCGAGCAAAATTTAAGCTACAACAAGGCAAGGCTTGACCGAC
